>Addgene plasmid #65668 | pFRT-TODestMYC_RBPMS2 | depositor full sequence | sequence record 111622 | pFRT-TODestMYC_RBPMS2 sequence 5975 bps
GGTAAGCCTATCCCTAACCCTCTCCTCGGTCTCGATTCTACGGACGGATCGGGAGATCTCCCGATCCCCT
ATGGTGCACTCTCAGTACAATCTGCTCTGATGCCGCATAGTTAAGCCAGTATCTGCTCCCTGCTTGTGTG
TTGGAGGTCGCTGAGTAGTGCGCGAGCAAAATTTAAGCTACAACAAGGCAAGGCTTGACCGACAATTGCA
TGAAGAATCTGCTTAGGGTTAGGCGTTTTGCGCTGCTTCGCGATGTACGGGCCAGATATACGCGTTGACA
TTGATTATTGACTAGTTATTAATAGTAATCAATTACGGGGTCATTAGTTCATAGCCCATATATGGAGTTC
CGCGTTACATAACTTACGGTAAATGGCCCGCCTGGCTGACCGCCCAACGACCCCCGCCCATTGACGTCAA
TAATGACGTATGTTCCCATAGTAACGCCAATAGGGACTTTCCATTGACGTCAATGGGTGGAGTATTTACG
GTAAACTGCCCACTTGGCAGTACATCAAGTGTATCATATGCCAAGTACGCCCCCTATTGACGTCAATGAC
GGTAAATGGCCCGCCTGGCATTATGCCCAGTACATGACCTTATGGGACTTTCCTACTTGGCAGTACATCT
ACGTATTAGTCATCGCTATTACCATGGTGATGCGGTTTTGGCAGTACATCAATGGGCGTGGATAGCGGTT
TGACTCACGGGGATTTCCAAGTCTCCACCCCATTGACGTCAATGGGAGTTTGTTTTGGAACCAAAATCAA
CGGGACTTTCCAAAATGTCGTAACAACTCCGCCCCATTGACGCAAATGGGCGGTAGGCGTGTACGGTGGG
AGGTCTATATAAGCAGAGCTCTCCCTATCAGTGATAGAGATCTCCCTATCAGTGATAGAGATCGTCGACG
AGCTCGTTTAGTGAACCGTCAGATCGCCTGGAGACGCCATCCACGCTGTTTTGACCTCCATAGAAGACAC
CGGGACCGATCCAGCCTCCGGACTCTAGCGTTTAAACTTAAGCTTGGTACCATGGAGCAGAAACTCATCT
CTGAAGAGGATCTGAAGCTTACAAGTTTGTACAAAAAAGCAGGCTTCATGAGCAACCTGAAGCCGGACGG
CGAGCACGGCGGCAGCACCGGCACCGGCTCCGGCGCGGGCTCCGGCGGCGCCCTGGAGGAGGAGGTCCGG
ACACTGTTTGTCAGCGGCCTCCCTGTGGACATTAAACCCAGAGAACTCTACTTGCTCTTCCGGCCGTTCA
AGGGGTATGAAGGGTCCCTGATCAAGCTCACTGCAAGACAGCCTGTTGGTTTTGTGATCTTTGACAGCCG
TGCAGGAGCAGAAGCGGCCAAGAATGCGCTGAACGGTATTCGCTTTGATCCCGAAAATCCACAGACTCTG
AGGCTAGAGTTTGCCAAAGCCAACACCAAGATGGCCAAGAGCAAGCTAATGGCAACTCCAAATCCCAGCA
ACGTGCACCCCGCCCTAGGAGCACACTTCATCGCACGGGACCCCTATGACCTGATGGGGGCTGCTCTGAT
CCCTGCATCCCCAGAGGCCTGGGCCCCCTACCCTTTGTACACCACAGAGCTGACCCCAGCCATCTCCCAT
GCTGCGTTCACCTACCCAACTGCCACTGCCGCTGCCGCCGCCCTCCACGCTCAGGTGCGCTGGTACCCTT
CCTCTGACACCACCCAGCAAGGATGGAAGTACCGTCAGTTCTGTTGACACCCAGCTTTCTTGTACAAAGT
GGTTGATATCCAGCACAGTGGCGGCCGCTCAAGTCTAGAGGGCCCGCGGTTCGAAGGTAAGCCTATCCCT
AACCCTCTCCTCGGTCTCGATTCTACGCGTACCTGATCCGCGGCCGCATAGATAACTGATCCAGTGTGCC
TCGAGTCTAGAGGGCCCGTTTAAACCCGCTGATCAGCCTCGACTGTGCCTTCTAGTTGCCAGCCATCTGT
TGTTTGCCCCTCCCCCGTGCCTTCCTTGACCCTGGAAGGTGCCACTCCCACTGTCCTTTCCTAATAAAAT
GAGGAAATTGCATCGCATTGTCTGAGTAGGTGTCATTCTATTCTGGGGGGTGGGGTGGGGCAGGACAGCA
AGGGGGAGGATTGGGAAGACAATAGCAGGCATGCTGGGGATGCGGTGGGCTCTATGGCTTCTGAGGCGGA
AAGAACCAGCTGGGGCTCTAGGGGGTATCCCC
[124 nt withheld, positions 2203-2326]
C
[91 nt withheld, positions 2328-2418]
AGGGTGATGGTTCACGTACCTAGAAGTTCCTATTCCGAAGTTCCTATTCTCTAGAAAGTATAGGAACTTC
CTTGGCCAAAAAGCCTGAACTCACCGCGACGTCTGTCGAGAAGTTTCTGATCGAAAAGTTCGACAGCGTC
TCCGACCTGATGCAGCTCTCGGAGGGCGAAGAATCTCGTGCTTTCAGCTTCGATGTAGGAGGGCGTGGAT
ATGTCCTGCGGGTAAATAGCTGCGCCGATGGTTTCTACAAAGATCGTTATGTTTATCGGCACTTTGCATC
GGCCGCGCTCCCGATTCCGGAAGTGCTTGACATTGGGGAATTCAGCGAGAGCCTGACCTATTGCATCTCC
CGCCGTGCACAGGGTGTCACGTTGCAAGACCTGCCTGAAACCGAACTGCCCGCTGTTCTGCAGCCGGTCG
CGGAGGCCATGGATGCGATCGCTGCGGCCGATCTTAGCCAGACGAGCGGGTTCGGCCCATTCGGACCGCA
AGGAATCGGTCAATACACTACATGGCGTGATTTCATATGCGCGATTGCTGATCCCCATGTGTATCACTGG
CAAACTGTGATGGACGACACCGTCAGTGCGTCCGTCGCGCAGGCTCTCGATGAGCTGATGCTTTGGGCCG
AGGACTGCCCCGAAGTCCGGCACCTCGTGCACGCGGATTTCGGCTCCAACAATGTCCTGACGGACAATGG
CCGCATAACAGCGGTCATTGACTGGAGCGAGGCGATGTTCGGGGATTCCCAATACGAGGTCGCCAACATC
TTCTTCTGGAGGCCGTGGTTGGCTTGTATGGAGCAGCAGACGCGCTACTTCGAGCGGAGGCATCCGGAGC
TTGCAGGATCGCCGCGGCTCCGGGCGTATATGCTCCGCATTGGTCTTGACCAACTCTATCAGAGCTTGGT
TGACGGCAATTTCGATGATGCAGCTTGGGCGCAGGGTCGATGCGACGCAATCGTCCGATCCGGAGCCGGG
ACTGTCGGGCGTACACAAATCGCCCGCAGAAGCGCGGCCGTCTGGACCGATGGCTGTGTAGAAGTACTCG
CCGATAGTGGAAACCGACGCCCCAGCACTCGTCCGAGGGCAAAGGAATAGCACGTACTACGAGATTTCGA
TTCCACCGCCGCCTTCTATGAAAGGTTGGGCTTCGGAATCGTTTTCCGGGACGCCGGCTGGATGATCCTC
CAGCGCGGGGATCTCATGCTGGAGTTCTTCGCCCACCCCAACTTGTTTATTGCAGCTTATAATGGTTACA
AATAAAGCAATAGCATCACAAATTTCACAAATAAAGCATTTTTTTCACTGCATTCTAGTTGTGGTTTGTC
CAAACTCATCAATGTATCTTATCATGTCTGTATACCGTCGACCTCTAGCTAGAGCTTGGCGTAATCATGG
TCATAGCTGTTTCCTGTGTGAAATTGTTATCCGCTCACAATTCCACACAACATACGAGCCGGAAGCATAA
AGTGTAAAGCCTGGGGTGCCTAATGAGTGAGCTAACTCACATTAATTGCGTTGCGCTCACTGCCCGCTTT
CCAGTCGGGAAACCTGTCGTGCCAGCTGCATTAATGAATCGGCCAACGCGCGGGGAGAGGCGGTTTGCGT
ATTGGGCGCTCTTCCGCTTCCTCGCTCACTGACTCGCTGCGCTCGGTCGTTCGGCTGCGGCGAGCGGTAT
CAGCTCACTCAAAGGCGGTAATACGGTTATCCACAGAATCAGGGGATAACGCAGGAAAGAACATGTGAGC
AAAAGGCCAGCAAAAGGCCAGGAACCGTAAAAAGGCCGCGTTGCTGGCGTTTTTCCATAGGCTCCGCCCC
CCTGACGAGCATCACAAAAATCGACGCTCAAGTCAGAGGTGGCGAAACCCGACAGGACTATAAAGATACC
AGGCGTTTCCCCCTGGAAGCTCCCTCGTGCGCTCTCCTGTTCCGACCCTGCCGCTTACCGGATACCTGTC
CGCCTTTCTCCCTTCGGGAAGCGTGGCGCTTTCTCATAGCTCACGCTGTAGGTATCTCAGTTCGGTGTAG
GTCGTTCGCTCCAAGCTGGGCTGTGTGCACGAACCCCCCGTTCAGCCCGACCGCTGCGCCTTATCCGGTA
ACTATCGTCTTGAGTCCAACCCGGTAAGACACGACTTATCGCCACTGGCAGCAGCCACTGGTAACAGGAT
TAGCAGAGCGAGGTATGTAGGCGGTGCTACAGAGTTCTTGAAGTGGTGGCCTAACTACGGCTACACTAGA
AGGACAGTATTTGGTATCTGCGCTCTGCTGAAGCCAGTTACCTTCGGAAAAAGAGTTGGTAGCTCTTGAT
CCGGCAAACAAACCACCGCTGGTAGCGGTGGTTTTTTTGTTTGCAAGCAGCAGATTACGCGCAGAAAAAA
AGGATCTCAAGAAGATCCTTTGATCTTTTCTACGGGGTCTGACGCTCAGTGGAACGAAAACTCACGTTAA
GGGATTTTGGTCATGAGATTATCAAAAAGGATCTTCACCTAGATCCTTTTAAATTAAAAATGAAGTTTTA
AATCAATCTAAAGTATATATGAGTAAACTTGGTCTGACAGTTACCAATGCTTAATCAGTGAGGCACCTAT
CTCAGCGATCTGTCTATTTCGTTCATCCATAGTTGCCTGACTCCCCGTCGTGTAGATAACTACGATACGG
GAGGGCTTACCATCTGGCCCCAGTGCTGCAATGATACCGCGAGACCCACGCTCACCGGCTCCAGATTTAT
CAGCAATAAACCAGCCAGCCGGAAGGGCCGAGCGCAGAAGTGGTCCTGCAACTTTATCCGCCTCCATCCA
GTCTATTAATTGTTGCCGGGAAGCTAGAGTAAGTAGTTCGCCAGTTAATAGTTTGCGCAACGTTGTTGCC
ATTGCTACAGGCATCGTGGTGTCACGCTCGTCGTTTGGTATGGCTTCATTCAGCTCCGGTTCCCAACGAT
CAAGGCGAGTTACATGATCCCCCATGTTGTGCAAAAAAGCGGTTAGCTCCTTCGGTCCTCCGATCGTTGT
CAGAAGTAAGTTGGCCGCAGTGTTATCACTCATGGTTATGGCAGCACTGCATAATTCTCTTACTGTCATG
CCATCCGTAAGATGCTTTTCTGTGACTGGTGAGTACTCAACCAAGTCATTCTGAGAATAGTGTATGCGGC
GACCGAGTTGCTCTTGCCCGGCGTCAATACGGGATAATACCGCGCCACATAGCAGAACTTTAAAAGTGCT
CATCATTGGAAAACGTTCTTCGGGGCGAAAACTCTCAAGGATCTTACCGCTGTTGAGATCCAGTTCGATG
TAACCCACTCGTGCACCCAACTGATCTTCAGCATCTTTTACTTTCACCAGCGTTTCTGGGTGAGCAAAAA
CAGGAAGGCAAAATGCCGCAAAAAAGGGAATAAGGGCGACACGGAAATGTTGAATACTCATACTCTTCCT
TTTTCAATATTATTGAAGCATTTATCAGGGTTATTGTCTCATGAGCGGATACATATTTGAATGTATTTAG
AAAAATAAACAAATAGGGGTTCCGCGCACATTTCCCCGAAAAGTGCCACCTGACGTC
Features (pLannotate 1.2.2; 27 found; start..end, strand, type, name):
      1..42      +  CDS            V5 tag: epitope tag from simian virus 5
     70..122     -  misc_feature   bom (fragment): basis of mobility region from pBR322
    277..656     +  enhancer       CMV enhancer: human cytomegalovirus immediate early enhancer
    729..746     -  promoter       CMV promoter (fragment): human cytomegalovirus (CMV) immediate early promoter
    809..860     +  promoter       CMVd2 promoter: truncated human cytomegalovirus (CMV) immediate early promoter that yields moderately reduced expression relative to the full-length promoter
    862..881     +  promoter       PLtetO-1 promoter (fragment): modified phage lambda PL promoter with tet operator sites (Lutz and Bujard, 1997)
    883..902     +  promoter       PLtetO-1 promoter (fragment): modified phage lambda PL promoter with tet operator sites (Lutz and Bujard, 1997)
    910..943     +  promoter       TRE3GV promoter (fragment): 3rd-generation Tet-responsive promoter that can be activated by binding of Tet-On® 3G, optimized for retroviral and lentiviral vectors
   1035..1064    +  CDS            3xMyc (fragment): 3 tandem Myc epitope tags
   1071..1095    +  protein_bind   attB1: mutant version of attB; recombination site for the Gateway® BP reaction BP Clonase™
   1098..1724    +  CDS            RBPMS2: RBPS2_HUMAN - Experimental evidence at protein level: Swiss-Prot protein existence level 1. RNA-binding protein involved in the regulation of smooth muscle cell differentiation and proliferation in the gastrointestinal system (PubMed:25064856). Binds NOG mRNA, the major inhibitor of the bone morphogenetic protein (BMP) pathway. Mediates an increase of NOG mRNA levels, thereby contributing to the negative regulation of BMP signaling pathway and promoting reversible dedifferentiation and proliferation of smooth muscle cells (By similarity). From Homo sapiens (Human).
   1729..1753    -  protein_bind   attB2: mutant version of attB; recombination site for the Gateway® BP reaction BP Clonase™
   1806..1847    +  CDS            V5 tag: epitope tag from simian virus 5
   1933..2157    +  polyA_signal   bGH poly(A) signal: bovine growth hormone polyadenylation signal
   2161..2182    +  promoter       SV40 promoter (fragment): SV40 enhancer and early promoter
   2203..2436    +  rep_origin     f1 ori (fragment) (sequence partly withheld): f1 bacteriophage origin of replication; arrow indicates direction of (+) strand synthesis
   2441..2488    +  protein_bind   FRT: FLP-mediated recombination occurs in the 8-bp core sequence TCTAGAAA (Turan and Bode, 2011). FLP recombinase from the Saccharomyces cerevisiae 2μ plasmid
   2496..3518    +  CDS            HygR: aminoglycoside phosphotransferase from E. coli; aph(4)-Ia; confers resistance to hygromycin
   3528..3653    +  CDS            ble (fragment): BLE_KLEPN - Experimental evidence at protein level: Swiss-Prot protein existence level 1. Binding protein with a strong affinity to the bleomycin family of antibiotics. Binds to CL990; an antimitotic-antibiotic compound. From Klebsiella pneumoniae.
   3648..3769    +  polyA_signal   SV40 poly(A) signal: SV40 polyadenylation signal
   3842..3858    -  protein_bind   lac operator: The lac repressor binds to the lac operator to inhibit transcription in E. coli. This inhibition can be relieved by adding lactose or isopropyl-β-D-thiogalactopyranoside (IPTG). lac repressor encoded by lacI
   3866..3896    -  promoter       lac promoter: promoter for the E. coli lac operon
   3911..3932    -  protein_bind   CAP binding site: CAP binding activates transcription in the presence of cAMP. E. coli catabolite activator protein
   3945..4037    -  CDS            lacI (fragment): lac repressor; lacI; The lac repressor binds to the lac operator to inhibit transcription in E. coli. This inhibition can be relieved by adding lactose or isopropyl-β-D-thiogalactopyranoside (IPTG).
   4220..4808    -  rep_origin     ori: high-copy-number ColE1/pMB1/pBR322/pUC origin of replication
   4979..5839    -  CDS            AmpR: β-lactamase; bla; confers resistance to ampicillin, carbenicillin, and related antibiotics
   5840..5944    -  promoter       AmpR promoter: bla
