[The description below was written by a language model from this plasmid's Addgene catalogue record and pLannotate feature annotations shown in this document.]
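Description:
pFRT-TODestMYC_RBPMS2 is a mammalian expression plasmid built on a laboratory-modified pcDNA5/FRT/TO backbone, in which a HindIII site was introduced so that the original FLAG-HA tag could be exchanged for a MYC tag. It is propagated in E. coli through a high-copy ColE1/pUC-type origin and selected with ampicillin via the β-lactamase gene and its own promoter. The annotated sequence is 5,975 nt, and the table also picks up small fragments (f1 ori, lac promoter/operator region, bom, short V5-like matches) that appear to be backbone remnants or weak annotation hits rather than functional parts of the design.

The payload is the human RBPMS2 coding sequence, encoding an RNA-binding protein, inserted by Gateway cloning and therefore flanked by attB1 and attB2 sites. It lies downstream of a single MYC epitope (annotated as a fragment of 3xMyc) that gives an N-terminal tag, and upstream of the bGH polyadenylation signal. Expression is driven by the CMV enhancer/promoter carrying two tet operator sites, so transcription is repressed in cells expressing the Tet repressor and induced by adding tetracycline or doxycycline.

Downstream, an FRT site directly precedes a hygromycin resistance gene with an SV40 poly(A) signal. In this vector family the gene lacks its own promoter and becomes expressed only after FLP-mediated integration into a genomic FRT site of a compatible host line, allowing selection of isogenic, single-copy stable cell lines. The record also lists blasticidin as a marker, but no blasticidin resistance gene is annotated; it presumably refers to maintenance of the Tet repressor in the host line. The construct suits inducible expression of MYC-tagged RBPMS2, and the associated publication concerns RNA recognition by the related protein RBPMS.
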