Addgene plasmid #65668: pFRT-TODestMYC_RBPMS2
Purpose: MYC expression vector with RBPMS2
Depositing lab: Thomas Tuschl. Depositing organization: Rockefeller University. Publication: Structural basis underlying CAC RNA recognition by the RRM domain of dimeric RNA-binding protein RBPMS. Teplova M, Farazi TA, Tuschl T, Patel DJ. Q Rev Biophys. 2015 Sep 8:1-11. 10.1017/S0033583515000207 PubMed 26347403.
Backbone
  Vector backbone: pcDNA5/FRT/TO
  Backbone manufacturer: Life Technologies, Modified by Tuschl lab
  Backbone size w/o insert (bp): 5372
  Modifications to backbone: introduced HindIII site to exchange FLAG-HA tag with MYC tag
  Vector type: Mammalian Expression
  Selectable markers: Hygromycin, Blasticidin
Growth in bacteria
  Bacterial resistance: Ampicillin, 100 μg/mL
  Growth temperature: 37°C
  Growth strain: Top10
  Copy number: Unknown
Gene/Insert
  Gene/Insert name: RBPMS2
  Species: H. sapiens (human)
  Mutation: introduced HindIII site to exchange FLAG-HA tag with MYC tag
  GenBank ID: NM_194272.1
  Entrez Gene: RBPMS2
  Promoter: CMV, 2x Tet
  Tag / fusion protein: MYC (N terminal on backbone)
  Cloning method: Gateway Cloning
  Sequencing primers: 5′ CMV Forward; 3′ BGH Reverse
Terms and licenses: Academic/Nonprofit Terms; Industry Terms: Not Available to Industry
How to cite: pFRT-TODestMYC_RBPMS2 was a gift from Thomas Tuschl (Addgene plasmid # 65668 ; http://n2t.net/addgene:65668 ; RRID:Addgene_65668)
