>Addgene plasmid #65668 | pFRT-TODestMYC_RBPMS2 | addgene partial sequence | sequence record 116117 | BGH-rev 5'-TAGAAGGCACAGTCGAGG-3'
GAGGCACACTGGATCAGTTATCTATGCGGCCGCGGATCAGGTACGCGTAGAATCGAGACCGAGGAGAGGG
TTAGGGATAGGCTTACCTTCGAACCGCGGGCCCTCTAGACTTGAGCGGCCGCCACTGTGCTGGATATCAA
CCACTTTGTACAAGAAAGCTGGGTGTCAACAGAACTGACGGTACTTCCATCCTTGCTGGGTGGTGTCAGA
GGAAGGGTACCAGCGCACCTGAGCGTGGAGGGCGGCGGCAGCGGCAGTGGCAGTTGGGTAGGTGAACGCA
GCATGGGAGATGGCTGGGGTCAGCTCTGTGGTGTACAAAGGGTAGGGGGCCCAGGCCTCTGGGGATGCAG
GGATCAGAGCAGCCCCCATCAGGTCATAGGGGTCCCGTGCGATGAAGTGTGCTCCTAGGGCGGGGTGCAC
GTTGCTGGGATTTGGAGTTGCCATTAGCTTGCTCTTGGCCATCTTGGTGTTGGCTTTGGCAAACTCTAGC
CTCAGAGTCTGTGGATTTTCGGGATCAAAGCGAATACCGTTCAGCGCATTCTTGGCCGCTTCTGCTCCTG
CACGGCTGTCAAAGATCACAAAACCAACAGGCTGTCTTGCAGTGAGCTTGATCAGGGACCCTTCATACCC
CTTGAACGGCCGGAAGAGCAAGTAGAGTTCTCTGGGTTTAATGTCCACAGGGAGGCCGCTGACAAACAGT
GTCCGGACCTCCTCCTCCAGGGCGCCGCCGGAGCCCGCGCCGGAGCCGGTGCCGGTGCTGCCGCCGTGCT
CGCCGTCCGGCTTCAGGTTGCTCATGAAGCCTGCTTTTTTGTACAAACTTGTAAGCTTCAGATCCTCTTC
AGAGATGAGTTTCTGCTCC
