>Addgene plasmid #65668 | pFRT-TODestMYC_RBPMS2 | addgene partial sequence | sequence record 116910 | CMV-F 5'-CGCAAATGGGCGGTAGGCGTG-3'
AGCAGAGCTCTCCCTATCAGTGATAGAGATCTCCCTATCAGTGATAGAGATCGTCGACGAGCTCGTTTAG
TGAACCGTCAGATCGCCTGGAGACGCCATCCACGCTGTTTTGACCTCCATAGAAGACACCGGGACCGATC
CAGCCTCCGGACTCTAGCGTTTAAACTTAAGCTTGGTACCATGGAGCAGAAACTCATCTCTGAAGAGGAT
CTGAAGCTTACAAGTTTGTACAAAAAAGCAGGCTTCATGAGCAACCTGAAGCCGGACGGCGAGCACGGCG
GCAGCACCGGCACCGGCTCCGGCGCGGGCTCCGGCGGCGCCCTGGAGGAGGAGGTCCGGACACTGTTTGT
CAGCGGCCTCCCTGTGGACATTAAACCCAGAGAACTCTACTTGCTCTTCCGGCCGTTCAAGGGGTATGAA
GGGTCCCTGATCAAGCTCACTGCAAGACAGCCTGTTGGTTTTGTGATCTTTGACAGCCGTGCAGGAGCAG
AAGCGGCCAAGAATGCGCTGAACGGTATTCGCTTTGATCCCGAAAATCCACAGACTCTGAGGCTAGAGTT
TGCCAAAGCCAACACCAAGATGGCCAAGAGCAAGCTAATGGCAACTCCAAATCCCAGCAACGTGCACCCC
GCCCTAGGAGCACACTTCATCGCACGGGACCCCTATGACCTGATGGGGGCTGCTCTGATCCCTGCATCCC
CAGAGGCCTGGGCCCCCTACCCTTTGTACACCACAGAGCTGACCCCAGCCATCTCCCATGCTGCGTTCAC
CTACCCAACTGCCACTGCCGCTGCCGCCGCCCTCCACGCTCAGGTGCGCTGGTACCCTTCCTCTGACACC
ACCC
